Addgene plasmid #160301: 53 pLIB_MBP
Purpose: (Empty Backbone) N-term 3C cleavable MBP tag for insect cell expression
Depositing lab: John Weir. Depositing organization: Friedrich Miescher Laboratory. Publication: InteBac - An integrated bacterial and baculovirus expression vector suite. Altmannova V, Blaha A, Astrinidis S, Reichle H, Weir JR. Protein Sci. 2020 Sep 21. doi: 10.1002/pro.3957. PubMed 32955754.
Backbone
  Vector backbone: pLIB
  Modifications to backbone: MCS altered for full compatibility within InteBac, N-terminal 3C-cleavable MBP tag added
  Vector type: Insect Expression
  Promoter: polyhydrin
  Selectable markers: Gentamicin
  Tag / fusion protein: 6xHis (N terminal on backbone); MBP (N terminal on backbone)
Growth in bacteria
  Bacterial resistance: Ampicillin, 100 μg/mL
  Growth temperature: 37°C
  Growth strain: DH5alpha
  Copy number: High Copy
Gene/Insert
  Cloning method: Gibson Cloning
Terms and licenses: Academic/Nonprofit Terms; Industry Terms: Not Available to Industry
How to cite: 53 pLIB_MBP was a gift from John Weir (Addgene plasmid # 160301 ; http://n2t.net/addgene:160301 ; RRID:Addgene_160301)
