[The description below was written by a language model from this plasmid's Addgene catalogue record and pLannotate feature annotations shown in this document.]
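Description:
53 pLIB_MBP is an empty insect-cell expression backbone from the InteBac vector suite, built on pLIB and designed to place an N-terminal, 3C protease-cleavable maltose-binding protein (MBP) tag on a protein of interest produced through the baculovirus system. It is maintained in E. coli as a high-copy plasmid through a ColE1/pUC-type origin and selected with ampicillin via the β-lactamase gene. An f1 origin is also present. A very short R6K γ origin fragment is also annotated, but it appears to be a remnant rather than a working origin.

The expression cassette is driven by the Autographa californica polyhedrin promoter, a very late baculoviral promoter that gives strong expression in infected insect cells. Downstream lies the MBP coding sequence, in a form lacking the signal peptide so that fusions remain cytosolic, and the cassette ends with an SV40 polyadenylation signal. The catalogue entry also lists an N-terminal 6xHis tag, although neither this tag nor the 3C site is annotated separately in the feature table. No insert is present: genes are introduced by Gibson assembly into a multiple cloning site that was altered for compatibility across the InteBac suite.

The cassette, together with a gentamicin resistance gene expressed from the Pc integron promoter, is flanked by the Tn7L and Tn7R ends. This arrangement allows Tn7 transposition into a bacmid, with gentamicin selection, to generate recombinant baculovirus. A loxP site upstream of the promoter offers a site for Cre-mediated fusion with other plasmids. Typical use is the production of MBP-tagged recombinant proteins, which can aid solubility and allow amylose affinity purification, after which the tag can be removed with 3C protease.
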