Features (pLannotate 1.2.2; 18 found; start..end, strand, type, name):
     39..66      -  rep_origin     R6K γ ori (fragment): γ replication origin from E. coli plasmid R6K; requires the R6K initiator protein pi for replication
     95..128     +  protein_bind   loxP: Cre-mediated recombination occurs in the 8-bp core sequence (GCATACAT). Cre recombinase
    176..267     +  promoter       polyhedrin promoter: polh from Autographa californica; promoter for the baculovirus polyhedrin gene
    343..1443    +  CDS            MBP: maltose binding protein from E. coli; malE (mutated); This version of the gene does not encode a signal sequence, so MBP will remain in the cytosol.
   1561..1644    +  CDS            large T antigen (fragment): large T antigen from SV40 (simian virus 40)
   1667..1801    +  polyA_signal   SV40 poly(A) signal: SV40 polyadenylation signal
   1830..1879    +  CDS            SET1 (fragment): solubility-enhancement tag derived from T7 phage gene 10B
   1911..2076    -  mobile_element Tn7L: mini-Tn7 element (left end of the Tn7 transposon) Tn7
   2239..2255    +  CDS            lacZα (fragment): LacZα fragment of β-galactosidase; lacZ fragment
   2260..2714    +  rep_origin     f1 ori (sequence partly withheld): f1 bacteriophage origin of replication; arrow indicates direction of (+) strand synthesis
   2740..2844    +  promoter       AmpR promoter: bla
   2845..3705    +  CDS            AmpR: β-lactamase; bla; confers resistance to ampicillin, carbenicillin, and related antibiotics
   3876..4464    +  rep_origin     ori: high-copy-number ColE1/pMB1/pBR322/pUC origin of replication
   4650..4701    -  misc_feature   bom (fragment): basis of mobility region from pBR322
   4769..4993    -  mobile_element Tn7R: mini-Tn7 element (right end of the Tn7 transposon) Tn7
   5060..5593    -  CDS            GmR: gentamycin acetyltransferase; aacC1; confers resistance to gentamycin
   5782..5810    -  promoter       Pc promoter: intI1 (promoter lies within the coding sequence); class 1 integron promoter
   5788..39      -  CDS            YPR2_ECOLX (fragment) (across the origin): Protein predicted: Swiss-Prot protein existence level 4. From Escherichia coli.
>Addgene plasmid #160301 | 53 pLIB_MBP | addgene full sequence | sequence record 318549 | Addgene NGS Result
TCTAGCTATAGTTCTAGTGGTTGGCTACAGCTTTGTTTGTACTATCAACAGGTTGAACTGCTGATCAACA
GATCCTCTACGCGGCCGCGGTACCATAACTTCGTATAGCATACATTATACGAAGTTATCTGGTTTTACTA
GTATCGATTCGCGACCTACTCCGGAATATTAATAGATCATGGAGATAATTAAAATGATAACCATCTCGCA
AATAAATAAGTATTTTACTGTTTTCGTAACAGTTTTGTAATAAAAAAACCTATAAATATTCCGGATTATT
CATACCGTCCCACCATCGGGCGCAGATCCATGGCACACCATCACCACCATCACAGCAGCGGCATGAAAAT
CGAAGAAGGTAAACTGGTAATCTGGATTAACGGCGATAAAGGCTATAACGGTCTCGCTGAAGTCGGTAAG
AAATTCGAGAAAGATACCGGAATTAAAGTCACCGTTGAGCATCCGGATAAACTGGAAGAGAAATTCCCAC
AGGTTGCGGCAACTGGCGATGGCCCTGACATTATCTTCTGGGCACACGACCGCTTTGGTGGCTACGCTCA
ATCTGGCCTGTTGGCTGAAATCACCCCGGACAAAGCGTTCCAGGACAAGCTGTATCCGTTTACCTGGGAT
GCCGTACGTTACAACGGCAAGCTGATTGCTTACCCGATCGCTGTTGAAGCGTTATCGCTGATTTATAACA
AAGATCTGCTGCCGAACCCGCCAAAAACCTGGGAAGAGATCCCGGCGCTGGATAAAGAACTGAAAGCGAA
AGGTAAGAGCGCGCTGATGTTCAACCTGCAAGAACCGTACTTCACCTGGCCGCTGATTGCTGCTGACGGG
GGTTATGCGTTCAAGTATGAAAACGGCAAGTACGACATTAAAGACGTGGGCGTGGATAACGCTGGCGCGA
AAGCGGGTCTGACCTTCCTGGTTGACCTGATTAAAAACAAACACATGAATGCAGACACCGATTACTCCAT
CGCAGAAGCTGCCTTTAATAAAGGCGAAACAGCGATGACCATCAACGGCCCGTGGGCATGGTCCAACATC
GACACCAGCAAAGTGAATTATGGTGTAACGGTACTGCCGACCTTCAAGGGTCAACCATCCAAACCGTTCG
TTGGCGTGCTGAGCGCAGGTATTAACGCCGCCAGTCCGAACAAAGAGCTGGCAAAAGAGTTCCTCGAAAA
CTATCTGCTGACTGATGAAGGTCTGGAAGCGGTTAATAAAGACAAACCGCTGGGTGCCGTAGCGCTGAAG
TCTTACGAGGAAGAGTTGGCGAAAGATCCACGTATTGCCGCCACTATGGAAAACGCCCAGAAAGGTGAAA
TCATGCCGAACATCCCGCAGATGTCCGCTTTCTGGTATGCCGTGCGTACTGCGGTGATCAACGCCGCCAG
CGGTCGTCAGACTGTCGATGAAGCCCTGAAAGACGCGCAGACTAGCAGCGGTCTGGAAGTTCTGTTCCAG
GGGCCCGGATCCGTCGACGAGCTCACTAGTCGCGGCCGCTTTCGAATCTAGAGCCTGCAGTCTCGACAAG
CTTGTCGAGAAGTACTAGAGGATCATAATCAGCCATACCACATTTGTAGAGGTTTTACTTGCTTTAAAAA
ACCTCCCACACCTCCCCCTGAACCTGAAACATAAAATGAATGCAATTGTTGTTGTTAACTTGTTTATTGC
AGCTTATAATGGTTACAAATAAAGCAATAGCATCACAAATTTCACAAATAAAGCATTTTTTTCACTGCAT
TCTAGTTGTGGTTTGTCCAAACTCATCAATGTATCTTATCATGTCTGGATCTGATCACTGCTTGAGCCTA
GAAGATCCGGCTGCTAACAAAGCCCGAAAGGAAGCTGAGTTGGCTGCTGCCACCGCTGAGCAATAACTAT
CATAACCCCTAGGAGATCCGAACCAGATAAGTGAAATCTAGTTCCAAACTATTTTGTCATTTTTAATTTT
CGTATTAGCTTACGACGCTACACCCAGTTCCCATCTATTTTGTCACTCTTCCCTAAATAATCCTTAAAAA
CTCCATTTCCACCCCTCCCAGTTCCCAACTATTTTGTCCGCCCACAGCGGGGCATTTTTCTTCCTGTTAT
GTTTTTAATCAAACATCCTGCCAACTCCATGTGACAAACCGTCATCTTCGGCTACTTTTTCTCTGTCACA
GAATGAAAATTTTTCTGTCATCTCTTCGTTATTAATGTTTGTAATTGACTGAATATCAACGCTTATTTGC
AGCCTGAATGGCGAATGGG
[124 nt withheld, positions 2260-2383]
C
[91 nt withheld, positions 2385-2475]
A
[49 nt withheld, positions 2477-2525]
CCTTTGACGTTGGAGTCCACGTTCTT
[37 nt withheld, positions 2552-2588]
ACCCTATCTCGGTCTATTCTTTTGATTTATAAGGGATTTTGCCGATTTCGGCCTATTGGTTAAAAAATGA
GCTGATTTAACAAAAATTTAACGCGAATTTTAACAAAATATTAACGCTTACAATTTAGGTGGCACTTTTC
GGGGAAATGTGCGCGGAACCCCTATTTGTTTATTTTTCTAAATACATTCAAATATGTATCCGCTCATGAG
ACAATAACCCTGATAAATGCTTCAATAATATTGAAAAAGGAAGAGTATGAGTATTCAACATTTCCGTGTC
GCCCTTATTCCCTTTTTTGCGGCATTTTGCCTTCCTGTTTTTGCTCACCCAGAAACGCTGGTGAAAGTAA
AAGATGCTGAAGATCAGTTGGGTGCACGAGTGGGTTACATCGAACTGGATCTCAACAGCGGTAAGATCCT
TGAGAGTTTTCGCCCCGAAGAACGTTTTCCAATGATGAGCACTTTTAAAGTTCTGCTATGTGGCGCGGTA
TTATCCCGTATTGACGCCGGGCAAGAGCAACTCGGTCGCCGCATACACTATTCTCAGAATGACTTGGTTG
AGTACTCACCAGTCACAGAAAAGCATCTTACGGATGGCATGACAGTAAGAGAATTATGCAGTGCTGCCAT
AACCATGAGTGATAACACTGCGGCCAACTTACTTCTGACAACGATCGGAGGACCGAAGGAGCTAACCGCT
TTTTTGCACAACATGGGGGATCATGTAACTCGCCTTGATCGTTGGGAACCGGAGCTGAATGAAGCCATAC
CAAACGACGAGCGTGACACCACGATGCCTGTAGCAATGGCAACAACGTTGCGCAAACTATTAACTGGCGA
ACTACTTACTCTAGCTTCCCGGCAACAATTAATAGACTGGATGGAGGCGGATAAAGTTGCAGGACCACTT
CTGCGCTCGGCCCTTCCGGCTGGCTGGTTTATTGCTGATAAATCTGGAGCCGGTGAGCGTGGGTCTCGCG
GTATCATTGCAGCACTGGGGCCAGATGGTAAGCCCTCCCGTATCGTAGTTATCTACACGACGGGGAGTCA
GGCAACTATGGATGAACGAAATAGACAGATCGCTGAGATAGGTGCCTCACTGATTAAGCATTGGTAACTG
TCAGACCAAGTTTACTCATATATACTTTAGATTGATTTAAAACTTCATTTTTAATTTAAAAGGATCTAGG
TGAAGATCCTTTTTGATAATCTCATGACCAAAATCCCTTAACGTGAGTTTTCGTTCCACTGAGCGTCAGA
CCCCGTAGAAAAGATCAAAGGATCTTCTTGAGATCCTTTTTTTCTGCGCGTAATCTGCTGCTTGCAAACA
AAAAAACCACCGCTACCAGCGGTGGTTTGTTTGCCGGATCAAGAGCTACCAACTCTTTTTCCGAAGGTAA
CTGGCTTCAGCAGAGCGCAGATACCAAATACTATTCTTCTAGTGTAGCCGTAGTTAGGCCACCACTTCAA
GAACTCTGTAGCACCGCCTACATACCTCGCTCTGCTAATCCTGTTACCAGTGGCTGCTGCCAGTGGCGAT
AAGTCGTGTCTTACCGGGTTGGACTCAAGACGATAGTTACCGGATAAGGCGCAGCGGTCGGGCTGAACGG
GGGGTTCGTGCACACAGCCCAGCTTGGAGCGAACGACCTACACCGAACTGAGATACCTACAGCGTGAGCT
ATGAGAAAGCGCCACGCTTCCCGAAGGGAGAAAGGCGGACAGGTATCCGGTAAGCGGCAGGGTCGGAACA
GGAGAGCGCACGAGGGAGCTTCCAGGGGGAAACGCCTGGTATCTTTATAGTCCTGTCGGGTTTCGCCACC
TCTGACTTGAGCGTCGATTTTTGTGATGCTCGTCAGGGGGGCGGAGCCTATGGAAAAACGCCAGCAACGC
GGCCTTTTTACGGTTCCTGGCCTTTTGCTGGCCTTTTGCTCACATGTTCTTTCCTGCGTTATCCCCTGAT
TCTGTGGATAACCGTATTACCGCCTTTGAGTGAGCTGATACCGCTCGCCGCAGCCGAACGACCGAGCGCA
GCGAGTCAGTGAGCGAGGAAGCGGAAGAGCGCCTGATGCGGTATTTTCTCCTTACGCATCTGTGCGGTAT
TTCACACCGCATAGACCAGCCGCGTAACCTGGCAAAATCGGTTACGGTTGAGTAATAAATGGATGCCCTG
CGTAAGCGGGTGTGGGCGGACAATAAAGTCTTAAACTGAACAAAATAGATCTAAACTATGACAATAAAGT
CTTAAACTAGACAGAATAGTTGTAAACTGAAATCAGTCCAGTTATGCTGTGAAAAAGCATACTGGACTTT
TGTTATGGCTAAAGCAAACTCTTCATTTTCTGAAGTGCAAATTGCCCGTCGTATTAAAGAGGGGCGTGGC
CAAGGGCATGGTAAAGACTATATTCGCGGCGTTGTGACAATTTACCGAACAACTCCGCGGCCGGGAAGCC
GATCTCGGCTTGAACGAATTGTTAGGTGGCGGTACTTGGGTCGATATCAAAGTGCATCACTTCTTCCCGT
ATGCCCAACTTTGTATAGAGAGCCACTGCGGGATCGTCACCGTAATCTGCTTGCACGTAGATCACATAAG
CACCAAGCGCGTTGGCCTCATGCTTGAGGAGATTGATGAGCGCGGTGGCAATGCCCTGCCTCCGGTGCTC
GCCGGAGACTGCGAGATCATAGATATAGATCTCACTACGCGGCTGCTCAAACTTGGGCAGAACGTAAGCC
GCGAGAGCGCCAACAACCGCTTCTTGGTCGAAGGCAGCAAGCGCGATGAATGTCTTACTACGGAGCAAGT
TCCCGAGGTAATCGGAGTCCGGCTGATGTTGGGAGTAGGTGGCTACGTCTCCGAACTCACGACCGAAAAG
ATCAAGAGCAGCCCGCATGGATTTGACTTGGTCAGGGCCGAGCCTACATGTGCGAATGATGCCCATACTT
GAGCCACCTAACTTTGTTTTAGGGCGACTGCCCTGCTGCGTAACATCGTTGCTGCTGCGTAACATCGTTG
CTGCTCCATAACATCAAACATCGACCCACGGCGTAACGCGCTTGCTGCTTGGATGCCCGAGGCATAGACT
GTACAAAAAAACAGTCATAACAAGCCATGAAAACCGCCACTGCGCCGTTACCACCGCTGCGTTCGGTCAA
GGTTCTGGACCAGTTGCGTGAGCGCATACGCTACTTGCATTACAGTTTACGAACCGAACAGGCTTATGTC
AACTGGGTTTGTGCCTTCATCCGTTTCCACGGTGTGCGTCACCCGGCAACCTTGGGCAGCAGCGAAGTCG
AGGCATTTCTGTCCTGGCTGGCGAACGAGCGCAAGGTTTCGGTCTCCACGCATCGTCAGGCATTGGCGGC
CTTGCTGTTCTTCTACGGCAAGGTGCTGTGCACGGATCTGCCCTTGCTTCAGGAGATCGGTAGACCTCGG
CCGTCGCGGCGCTTGCCGGTGGTGCTGACCCCGGATGAAGTGGTTCGCATCCTCGGTTTTCTGGAAGGCG
AGCATCGTTTGTTCGCCCAGGAC
